Addgene plasmid #124652: pcDNA-PU.1-ETS
Purpose: Chimeric ETS domain
Depositing lab: Gregory Poon. Depositing organization: Georgia State University. Publication: Mapping interfacial hydration in ETS-family transcription factor complexes with DNA: a chimeric approach. Albrecht AV, Kim HM, Poon GMK. Nucleic Acids Res. 2018 Nov 16;46(20):10577-10588. doi: 10.1093/nar/gky894. PubMed 30295801.
Backbone
  Vector backbone: pcDNA3.1
  Backbone size w/o insert (bp): 5428
  Total vector size (bp): 5800
  Vector type: Mammalian Expression
  Selectable markers: Neomycin (select with G418)
Growth in bacteria
  Bacterial resistance: Ampicillin, 100 μg/mL
  Growth temperature: 37°C
  Growth strain: DH5alpha
  Growth instructions: Use Hek293 cells for expression in mammalian cells.
  Copy number: High Copy
Gene/Insert
  Cloning method: Restriction Enzyme; 5′ cloning site NheI (not destroyed); 3′ cloning site HindIII (not destroyed)
  Sequencing primers: 5′ CMV promoter; 3′ T7 terminator
Terms and licenses: Academic/Nonprofit Terms; Industry Terms: Not Available to Industry
How to cite: pcDNA-PU.1-ETS was a gift from Gregory Poon (Addgene plasmid # 124652 ; http://n2t.net/addgene:124652 ; RRID:Addgene_124652)
