[The description below was written by a language model from this plasmid's Addgene catalogue record and pLannotate feature annotations shown in this document.]
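Description:
pcDNA-PU.1-ETS is a mammalian expression plasmid built on the pcDNA3.1 backbone. It is listed at about 5.8 kb, and the sequenced record is 5,761 nt. In E. coli it is maintained at high copy through a ColE1/pUC-type origin and selected with ampicillin via the β-lactamase gene and its own promoter. An f1 origin is also present, which in principle allows single-stranded DNA production. For mammalian cells, an SV40 early promoter drives the neomycin phosphotransferase gene, followed by an SV40 polyadenylation signal, so stable transfectants can be selected with G418. The feature table also calls short fragments of bom, ble, lacI, the lac promoter/operator region and an HIV-1 LTR. These appear to be backbone remnants or incidental matches rather than functional parts.

The insert sits between the retained NheI and HindIII sites, downstream of the human CMV immediate-early enhancer and promoter and upstream of the bovine growth hormone polyadenylation signal. A T7 promoter just ahead of the insert could also support in vitro transcription. The annotated coding region is a fragment of roughly 340 bp matching human SPI1 (PU.1), the transcription factor that recognises purine-rich PU-box sites. This size and the plasmid name fit the DNA-binding ETS domain rather than the full-length protein. No epitope tags or reporters are annotated.

The stated purpose is "Chimeric ETS domain", and the plasmid belongs to a study using chimeric ETS domains to map interfacial hydration in ETS–DNA complexes. The record leaves the insert field blank, so it does not say whether this plasmid carries the unmodified PU.1 domain or a chimera. The annotation detects only SPI1 sequence. The depositor names HEK293 cells as the expression host.
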