Features (pLannotate 1.2.2; 20 found; start..end, strand, type, name):
     28..80      -  misc_feature   bom (fragment): basis of mobility region from pBR322
    235..614     +  enhancer       CMV enhancer: human cytomegalovirus immediate early enhancer
    615..818     +  promoter       CMV promoter: human cytomegalovirus (CMV) immediate early promoter
    814..847     +  LTR            5' LTR (truncated) (fragment): truncated 5' long terminal repeat (LTR) from HIV-1
    863..881     +  promoter       T7 promoter: promoter for bacteriophage T7 RNA polymerase
    902..1237    +  CDS            SPI1 (fragment) (sequence partly withheld): SPI1_HUMAN - Experimental evidence at protein level: Swiss-Prot protein existence level 1. Binds to the PU-box, a purine-rich DNA sequence (5'-GAGGAA- 3') that can act as a lymphoid-specific enhancer. This protein is a transcriptional activator that may be specifically involved in the differentiation or activation of macrophages or B-cells. Also binds RNA and may modulate pre-mRNA splicing (By similarity). From Homo sapiens (Human).
   1358..1582    +  polyA_signal   bGH poly(A) signal: bovine growth hormone polyadenylation signal
   1586..1607    +  promoter       SV40 promoter (fragment): SV40 enhancer and early promoter
   1628..2056    +  rep_origin     f1 ori (sequence partly withheld): f1 bacteriophage origin of replication; arrow indicates direction of (+) strand synthesis
   2070..2399    +  promoter       SV40 promoter: SV40 enhancer and early promoter
   2466..3257    +  CDS            neo: KKA2_KLEPN - Also known as kan, nptII. Experimental evidence at protein level: Swiss-Prot protein existence level 1. Resistance to kanamycin, neomycin, paromomycin, ribostamycin, butirosin and gentamicin B. From Klebsiella pneumoniae.
   3281..3439    +  CDS            ble (fragment): BLE_KLEPN - Experimental evidence at protein level: Swiss-Prot protein existence level 1. Binding protein with a strong affinity to the bleomycin family of antibiotics. Binds to CL990; an antimitotic-antibiotic compound. From Klebsiella pneumoniae.
   3434..3555    +  polyA_signal   SV40 poly(A) signal: SV40 polyadenylation signal
   3628..3644    -  protein_bind   lac operator: The lac repressor binds to the lac operator to inhibit transcription in E. coli. This inhibition can be relieved by adding lactose or isopropyl-β-D-thiogalactopyranoside (IPTG). lac repressor encoded by lacI
   3652..3682    -  promoter       lac promoter: promoter for the E. coli lac operon
   3697..3718    -  protein_bind   CAP binding site: CAP binding activates transcription in the presence of cAMP. E. coli catabolite activator protein
   3731..3823    -  CDS            lacI (fragment): lac repressor; lacI; The lac repressor binds to the lac operator to inhibit transcription in E. coli. This inhibition can be relieved by adding lactose or isopropyl-β-D-thiogalactopyranoside (IPTG).
   4006..4594    -  rep_origin     ori: high-copy-number ColE1/pMB1/pBR322/pUC origin of replication
   4765..5625    -  CDS            AmpR: β-lactamase; bla; confers resistance to ampicillin, carbenicillin, and related antibiotics
   5626..5730    -  promoter       AmpR promoter: bla
>Addgene plasmid #124652 | pcDNA-PU.1-ETS | addgene full sequence | sequence record 243637 | Addgene NGS Result
GACGGATCGGGAGATCTCCCGATCCCCTATGGTGCACTCTCAGTACAATCTGCTCTGATGCCGCATAGTT
AAGCCAGTATCTGCTCCCTGCTTGTGTGTTGGAGGTCGCTGAGTAGTGCGCGAGCAAAATTTAAGCTACA
ACAAGGCAAGGCTTGACCGACAATTGCATGAAGAATCTGCTTAGGGTTAGGCGTTTTGCGCTGCTTCGCG
ATGTACGGGCCAGATATACGCGTTGACATTGATTATTGACTAGTTATTAATAGTAATCAATTACGGGGTC
ATTAGTTCATAGCCCATATATGGAGTTCCGCGTTACATAACTTACGGTAAATGGCCCGCCTGGCTGACCG
CCCAACGACCCCCGCCCATTGACGTCAATAATGACGTATGTTCCCATAGTAACGCCAATAGGGACTTTCC
ATTGACGTCAATGGGTGGAGTATTTACGGTAAACTGCCCACTTGGCAGTACATCAAGTGTATCATATGCC
AAGTACGCCCCCTATTGACGTCAATGACGGTAAATGGCCCGCCTGGCATTATGCCCAGTACATGACCTTA
TGGGACTTTCCTACTTGGCAGTACATCTACGTATTAGTCATCGCTATTACCATGGTGATGCGGTTTTGGC
AGTACATCAATGGGCGTGGATAGCGGTTTGACTCACGGGGATTTCCAAGTCTCCACCCCATTGACGTCAA
TGGGAGTTTGTTTTGGCACCAAAATCAACGGGACTTTCCAAAATGTCGTAACAACTCCGCCCCATTGACG
CAAATGGGCGGTAGGCGTGTACGGTGGGAGGTCTATATAAGCAGAGCTCTCTGGCTAACTAGAGAACCCA
CTGCTTACTGGCTTATCGAAATTAATACGACTCACTATAGGGAGACCCAAGCTGGCTAGCGCTACCGGTC
GCCACCATG
[318 nt withheld, positions 920-1237]
TGAAAGCTTGGTACCGAGCTCGGATCCACTAGTCCAGTGTGGTGGAATTCTGCAGATATCCAGCACAGTG
GCGGCCGCTCGAGTCTAGAGGGCCCGTTTAAACCCGCTGATCAGCCTCGACTGTGCCTTCTAGTTGCCAG
CCATCTGTTGTTTGCCCCTCCCCCGTGCCTTCCTTGACCCTGGAAGGTGCCACTCCCACTGTCCTTTCCT
AATAAAATGAGGAAATTGCATCGCATTGTCTGAGTAGGTGTCATTCTATTCTGGGGGGTGGGGTGGGGCA
GGACAGCAAGGGGGAGGATTGGGAAGACAATAGCAGGCATGCTGGGGATGCGGTGGGCTCTATGGCTTCT
GAGGCGGAAAGAACCAGCTGGGGCTCTAGGGGGTATCCCC
[124 nt withheld, positions 1628-1751]
C
[91 nt withheld, positions 1753-1843]
A
[49 nt withheld, positions 1845-1893]
CCTTTGACGTTGGAGTCCACGTTCTTT
[37 nt withheld, positions 1921-1957]
ACCCTATCTCGGTCTATTCTTTTGATTTATAAGGGATTTTGCCGATTTCGGCCTATTGGTTAAAAAATGA
GCTGATTTAACAAAAATTTAACGCGAATTAATTCTGTGGAATGTGTGTCAGTTAGGGTGTGGAAAGTCCC
CAGGCTCCCCAGCAGGCAGAAGTATGCAAAGCATGCATCTCAATTAGTCAGCAACCAGGTGTGGAAAGTC
CCCAGGCTCCCCAGCAGGCAGAAGTATGCAAAGCATGCATCTCAATTAGTCAGCAACCATAGTCCCGCCC
CTAACTCCGCCCATCCCGCCCCTAACTCCGCCCAGTTCCGCCCATTCTCCGCCCCATGGCTGACTAATTT
TTTTTATTTATGCAGAGGCCGAGGCCGCCTCTGCCTCTGAGCTATTCCAGAAGTAGTGAGGAGGCTTTTT
TGGAGGCCTAGGCTTTTGCAAAAAGCTCCCGGGAGCTTGTATATCCATTTTCGGATCTGATCAAGAGACA
GGATGAGGATCGTTTCGCATGATTGAACAAGATGGATTGCACGCAGGTTCTCCGGCCGCTTGGGTGGAGA
GGCTATTCGGCTATGACTGGGCACAACAGACAATCGGCTGCTCTGATGCCGCCGTGTTCCGGCTGTCAGC
GCAGGGGCGCCCGGTTCTTTTTGTCAAGACCGACCTGTCCGGTGCCCTGAATGAACTGCAGGACGAGGCA
GCGCGGCTATCGTGGCTGGCCACGACGGGCGTTCCTTGCGCAGCTGTGCTCGACGTTGTCACTGAAGCGG
GAAGGGACTGGCTGCTATTGGGCGAAGTGCCGGGGCAGGATCTCCTGTCATCTCACCTTGCTCCTGCCGA
GAAAGTATCCATCATGGCTGATGCAATGCGGCGGCTGCATACGCTTGATCCGGCTACCTGCCCATTCGAC
CACCAAGCGAAACATCGCATCGAGCGAGCACGTACTCGGATGGAAGCCGGTCTTGTCGATCAGGATGATC
TGGACGAAGAGCATCAGGGGCTCGCGCCAGCCGAACTGTTCGCCAGGCTCAAGGCGCGCATGCCCGACGG
CGAGGATCTCGTCGTGACCCATGGCGATGCCTGCTTGCCGAATATCATGGTGGAAAATGGCCGCTTTTCT
GGATTCATCGACTGTGGCCGGCTGGGTGTGGCGGACCGCTATCAGGACATAGCGTTGGCTACCCGTGATA
TTGCTGAAGAGCTTGGCGGCGAATGGGCTGACCGCTTCCTCGTGCTTTACGGTATCGCCGCTCCCGATTC
GCAGCGCATCGCCTTCTATCGCCTTCTTGACGAGTTCTTCTGAGCGGGACTCTGGGGTTCGAAATGACCG
ACCAAGCGACGCCCAACCTGCCATCACGAGATTTCGATTCCACCGCCGCCTTCTATGAAAGGTTGGGCTT
CGGAATCGTTTTCCGGGACGCCGGCTGGATGATCCTCCAGCGCGGGGATCTCATGCTGGAGTTCTTCGCC
CACCCCAACTTGTTTATTGCAGCTTATAATGGTTACAAATAAAGCAATAGCATCACAAATTTCACAAATA
AAGCATTTTTTTCACTGCATTCTAGTTGTGGTTTGTCCAAACTCATCAATGTATCTTATCATGTCTGTAT
ACCGTCGACCTCTAGCTAGAGCTTGGCGTAATCATGGTCATAGCTGTTTCCTGTGTGAAATTGTTATCCG
CTCACAATTCCACACAACATACGAGCCGGAAGCATAAAGTGTAAAGCCTGGGGTGCCTAATGAGTGAGCT
AACTCACATTAATTGCGTTGCGCTCACTGCCCGCTTTCCAGTCGGGAAACCTGTCGTGCCAGCTGCATTA
ATGAATCGGCCAACGCGCGGGGAGAGGCGGTTTGCGTATTGGGCGCTCTTCCGCTTCCTCGCTCACTGAC
TCGCTGCGCTCGGTCGTTCGGCTGCGGCGAGCGGTATCAGCTCACTCAAAGGCGGTAATACGGTTATCCA
CAGAATCAGGGGATAACGCAGGAAAGAACATGTGAGCAAAAGGCCAGCAAAAGGCCAGGAACCGTAAAAA
GGCCGCGTTGCTGGCGTTTTTCCATAGGCTCCGCCCCCCTGACGAGCATCACAAAAATCGACGCTCAAGT
CAGAGGTGGCGAAACCCGACAGGACTATAAAGATACCAGGCGTTTCCCCCTGGAAGCTCCCTCGTGCGCT
CTCCTGTTCCGACCCTGCCGCTTACCGGATACCTGTCCGCCTTTCTCCCTTCGGGAAGCGTGGCGCTTTC
TCATAGCTCACGCTGTAGGTATCTCAGTTCGGTGTAGGTCGTTCGCTCCAAGCTGGGCTGTGTGCACGAA
CCCCCCGTTCAGCCCGACCGCTGCGCCTTATCCGGTAACTATCGTCTTGAGTCCAACCCGGTAAGACACG
ACTTATCGCCACTGGCAGCAGCCACTGGTAACAGGATTAGCAGAGCGAGGTATGTAGGCGGTGCTACAGA
GTTCTTGAAGTGGTGGCCTAACTACGGCTACACTAGAAGAACAGTATTTGGTATCTGCGCTCTGCTGAAG
CCAGTTACCTTCGGAAAAAGAGTTGGTAGCTCTTGATCCGGCAAACAAACCACCGCTGGTAGCGGTGGTT
TTTTTGTTTGCAAGCAGCAGATTACGCGCAGAAAAAAAGGATCTCAAGAAGATCCTTTGATCTTTTCTAC
GGGGTCTGACGCTCAGTGGAACGAAAACTCACGTTAAGGGATTTTGGTCATGAGATTATCAAAAAGGATC
TTCACCTAGATCCTTTTAAATTAAAAATGAAGTTTTAAATCAATCTAAAGTATATATGAGTAAACTTGGT
CTGACAGTTACCAATGCTTAATCAGTGAGGCACCTATCTCAGCGATCTGTCTATTTCGTTCATCCATAGT
TGCCTGACTCCCCGTCGTGTAGATAACTACGATACGGGAGGGCTTACCATCTGGCCCCAGTGCTGCAATG
ATACCGCGAGACCCACGCTCACCGGCTCCAGATTTATCAGCAATAAACCAGCCAGCCGGAAGGGCCGAGC
GCAGAAGTGGTCCTGCAACTTTATCCGCCTCCATCCAGTCTATTAATTGTTGCCGGGAAGCTAGAGTAAG
TAGTTCGCCAGTTAATAGTTTGCGCAACGTTGTTGCCATTGCTACAGGCATCGTGGTGTCACGCTCGTCG
TTTGGTATGGCTTCATTCAGCTCCGGTTCCCAACGATCAAGGCGAGTTACATGATCCCCCATGTTGTGCA
AAAAAGCGGTTAGCTCCTTCGGTCCTCCGATCGTTGTCAGAAGTAAGTTGGCCGCAGTGTTATCACTCAT
GGTTATGGCAGCACTGCATAATTCTCTTACTGTCATGCCATCCGTAAGATGCTTTTCTGTGACTGGTGAG
TACTCAACCAAGTCATTCTGAGAATAGTGTATGCGGCGACCGAGTTGCTCTTGCCCGGCGTCAATACGGG
ATAATACCGCGCCACATAGCAGAACTTTAAAAGTGCTCATCATTGGAAAACGTTCTTCGGGGCGAAAACT
CTCAAGGATCTTACCGCTGTTGAGATCCAGTTCGATGTAACCCACTCGTGCACCCAACTGATCTTCAGCA
TCTTTTACTTTCACCAGCGTTTCTGGGTGAGCAAAAACAGGAAGGCAAAATGCCGCAAAAAAGGGAATAA
GGGCGACACGGAAATGTTGAATACTCATACTCTTCCTTTTTCAATATTATTGAAGCATTTATCAGGGTTA
TTGTCTCATGAGCGGATACATATTTGAATGTATTTAGAAAAATAAACAAATAGGGGTTCCGCGCACATTT
CCCCGAAAAGTGCCACCTGACGTC
