>Addgene plasmid #124652 | pcDNA-PU.1-ETS | depositor partial sequence | sequence record 238107 | CMV Promoter
CNNNNNNNNNNNNNAGCAGAGCTCTCTGGCTAACTAGAGAACCCACTGCTTACTGGCTTATCGAAATTAA
TACGACTCACTATAGGGAGACCCAAGCTGGCTAGCGCTACCGGTCGCCACCATG
[318 nt withheld, positions 125-442]
TGAAAGCTTGGTACCGAGCTCGGATCCACTAGTCCAGTGTGGTGGAATTCTGCAGATATCCAGCACAGTG
GCGGCCGCTCGAGTCTAGAGGGCCCGTTTAAACCCGCTGATCAGCCTCGACTGTGCCTTCTAGTTGCCAG
CCATCTGTTGTTTGCCCCTCCCCCGTGCCTTCCTTGACCCTGGAAGGTGCCACTCCCACTGTCCTTTCCT
AATAAAATGAGGAAATTGCATCGCATTGTCTGAGTAGGTGTCATTCTATTCTGGGGGNTTGGGGTGGGGG
CAGGACAGCAAGGGGGGAGGATTGGGAAGACAATAGCAGGCATGCTGGGGATGCGGTGGGCTCTATGGCT
TCTGAGGCGGAAAGAACCAGCTGGGGCTCTAGGGGGTATCCCC
[34 nt withheld, positions 836-869]
NGN
[88 nt withheld, positions 873-960]
C
[92 nt withheld, positions 962-1053]
AAGGGTGATGGGTTCACGTANTGGGGCCATCGCCCTGATAGACGGTTTTTCGCCCTTTGACGTTGGAGTC
CACGTTCTTTAATANNGNACTCTTGTTCCAAACTGGANNAANNNTCAACCCTATCNNGNTCTATTCTTTN
GATTNNNAGGNAATTTTGCCNAATTTCGGCCTATTNNTTAAAAAANNANCNNGATTTAACAAANTTTAAC
NNNGAATTAATTNNNNGGNAANGGTNNNNCNNTTNNGGGNNNNGNAAANGTCCCNNNGNTTCCCNNNCNN
GGCCAAANTNNNNNAANCATGC
